>Addgene plasmid #79109 | GFP-KIF1B beta-600-1400 | addgene partial sequence | sequence record 149822 | CMV-F 5'-CGCAAATGGGCGGTAGGCGTG-3'
AGCGAGCTCTCTGGCTACTGAGAACCCACTGCTTACTGGCTTATCGAAATTAATACGACTTACTATAGGG
AGACCCAAGCTTGGTACCATGGTGAGCAAGGGCGAGGAGCTGTTCACCGGGGTGGTGCCCATCCTGGTCG
AGCTGGACGGCGACGTAAACGGCCACAAGTTCAGCGTGTCCGGCGAGGGCGAGGGCGATGCCACCTACGG
CAAGCTGACCCTGAAGTTCATCTGCACCACCGGCAAGCTGCCCGTGCCCTGGCCCACCCTCGTGACCACC
CTGACCTACGGCGTGCAGTGCTTCAGCCGCTACCCCGACCACATGAAGCAGCACGACTTCTTCAAGTCCG
CCATGCCCGAAGGCTACGTCCAGGAGCGCACCATCTTCTTCAAGGACGACGGCAACTACAAGACCCGCGC
CGAGGTGAAGTTCGAGGGCGACACCCTGGTGAACCGCATCGAGCTGAAGGGCATCGACTTCAAGGAGGAC
GGCAACATCCTGGGGCACAAGCTGGAGTACAACTACAACAGCCACAACGTCTATATCATGGCCGACAAGC
AGAAGAACGGCATCAAGGTGAACTTCAAGATCCGCCACAACATCGAGGACGGCAGCGTGCAGCTCGCCGA
CCACTACCAGCAGAACACCCCCATCGGCGACGGCCCCGTGCTGCTGCCCGACAACCACTACCTGAGCACC
CAGTCCGCCCTGAGCAAAGACCCCAACGAGAAGCGCGATCACATGGTCCTGCTGGAGTTCGTGACCGCCG
CCGGGATCACTCTCGGCATGGACGAGCTGTACAAGGGTACCATGG
