>Addgene plasmid #79109 | GFP-KIF1B beta-600-1400 | addgene partial sequence | sequence record 149826 | BGH-rev 5'-TAGAAGGCACAGTCGAGG-3'
CTATAGAATAGGGCCCTCTAGATTATAAGCTGAGTTCGTAAATGCCAGTGACTCGATTCGAATCTGGTGA
CTTTGAGTAGCCGCTGCCAAAGAGGCTACGCAGAGAGCGTGGTGGTGAGATCTTGGCATCTCGGGAGTAG
AAGACCATGCACACATCCTTGGTGATGACAGCCGGCTGGATGCAATGATCCAGCTCTAGGTAGGCCGACA
AGGTCATGTAGATCTTTTCTCCATAGGGTGTCACTCGGTTCAGAAGAAGGGAGTTATGCAGAGAGCTATC
CCACACAGCCTCAAAGCGGTAGAAGGTCCTGCTAGAGTTGTGGGAAGACTTCAGGTACTTGGCAGAAATA
ATATTTAGGGAGAGGATGGCATCAACTGCAGCTTCATCCACCTCAGGCTTATTCCGAATACGACCTACCA
CCAGTTCACGAACATCTTTCCAATGGAGCTCGCTCCCCTTCTCATGGATAATGGTCACTGTGATCCTTCG
CTGGATGCCCTGATGAAGCAAAAATGTCCCCTGGCAAGGCAAGCCTGCTGTGTGGTCAACCACAGCTGGG
ATATACTCTCCTGTAGGCTCCAGTTCACTGATCTCAAACCAAACCAGGAGGTCATACTTGCTCATGCTCT
GGCCAAGGCTGGTTTTGCTCATCGTGTTTAACTTGGTGGCTGGAACTGGCTTGGACAGTGGCATGGGTGG
AGGGAAGAATCGGCGGCACGGCTGAGGCGGACTGTTAAGCTCCTGTCCTTGCAGATGAAGTGGGTGCTGC
TGATAATGCCCAAAGACTTCAAATACAATAGGCT
