[The description below was written by a language model from this plasmid's Addgene catalogue record.]
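Description:
GFP-KIF1B beta-600-1400 is a mammalian expression plasmid built on the pcDNA3 backbone (about 5.4 kb without insert). It is maintained in E. coli as a high-copy plasmid under ampicillin selection, and it carries a neomycin resistance marker so that transfected mammalian cells can be selected with G418, allowing stable as well as transient expression. No feature table accompanies the record, so other backbone elements are not individually documented here. The use of a BGH reverse sequencing primer is consistent with the bovine growth hormone polyadenylation region that normally lies downstream of the pcDNA3 cloning site.

The payload is a roughly 2.9 kb insert cloned between the KpnI and XbaI sites and expressed from the CMV immediate-early promoter, a strong constitutive promoter in most mammalian cell lines. It encodes a fragment of the human kinesin family member KIF1B, beta isoform, spanning amino acids 600 to 1400, with GFP fused to its N terminus. The record notes that exon 25 is missing, reflecting a natural splice variant rather than an engineered change. The GFP tag lets the truncated protein be followed by fluorescence microscopy and detected or pulled down with anti-GFP reagents.

As a defined internal fragment of KIF1B beta, the construct appears suited to domain-mapping experiments that test which regions of the protein are needed for a given activity or interaction. The associated publication concerns the tumour-suppressor function of KIF1B beta in neuroblastoma and its downstream mediator RNA helicase A. The record does not specify which property this particular fragment was used to test.
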