Addgene plasmid #79109: GFP-KIF1B beta-600-1400
Purpose: Mammalian expression of GFP-KIF1B beta-600-1400
Depositing lab: Susanne Schlisio. Depositing organization: Lunenfeld-Tanenbaum Research Institute -. Publication: RNA helicase A is a downstream mediator of KIF1Bbeta tumor-suppressor function in neuroblastoma. Chen ZX, Wallis K, Fell SM, Sobrado VR, Hemmer MC, Ramskold D, Hellman U, Sandberg R, Kenchappa RS, Martinson T, Johnsen JI, Kogner P, Schlisio S. Cancer Discov. 2014 Apr;4(4):434-51. doi: 10.1158/2159-8290.CD-13-0362. Epub 2014 Jan 27. PubMed 24469107.
Backbone
  Vector backbone: pcDNA3
  Backbone manufacturer: invitrogen
  Backbone size w/o insert (bp): 5400
  Vector type: Mammalian Expression
  Selectable markers: Neomycin (select with G418)
Growth in bacteria
  Bacterial resistance: Ampicillin, 100 μg/mL
  Growth temperature: 37°C
  Growth strain: DH5alpha
  Copy number: High Copy
Gene/Insert
  Gene/Insert name: GFP-KIF1B beta (600-1400 amino acids) (alt name: kinesin family member 1B)
  Species: H. sapiens (human)
  Insert size (bp): 2868
  Mutation: exon 25 missing (natural splice varient)
  Entrez Gene: KIF1B (a.k.a. CMT2, CMT2A, CMT2A1, HMSNII, KLP, NBLST1)
  Promoter: CMV
  Tag / fusion protein: GFP (N terminal on insert)
  Cloning method: Restriction Enzyme; 5′ cloning site KpnI (unknown if destroyed); 3′ cloning site XbaI (unknown if destroyed)
  Sequencing primers: 5′ CMV-F; 3′ BGH-rev
Terms and licenses: Academic/Nonprofit Terms; Industry Terms: Not Available to Industry
How to cite: GFP-KIF1B beta-600-1400 was a gift from Susanne Schlisio (Addgene plasmid # 79109 ; http://n2t.net/addgene:79109 ; RRID:Addgene_79109)
